>Addgene plasmid #118798 | pHBS1084 GFP-TDP43 deltaCTD | addgene full sequence | sequence record 231648 | Addgene NGS Result
GACAGATCCATTCGATTAGTGAACGGATCTCGACGGTATCGGTTAACTTTTAAAAGAAAAGGGGGGATTG
GGGGGTACAGTGCAGGGGAAAGAATAGTAGACATAATAGCAACAGACATACAAACTAAAGAATTACAAAA
ACAAATTACAAAATTCAAAATTTTATCGATAAGCTTGGGAGTTCCGCGTTACATAACTTACGGTAAATGG
CCCGCCTGGCTGACCGCCCAACGACCCCCGCCCATTGACGTCAATAATGACGTATGTTCCCATAGTAACG
CCAATAGGGACTTTCCATTGACGTCAATGGGTGGAGTATTTACGGTAAACTGCCCACTTGGCAGTACATC
AAGTGTATCATATGCCAAGTACGCCCCCTATTGACGTCAATGACGGTAAATGGCCCGCCTGGCATTATGC
CCAGTACATGACCTTATGGGACTTTCCTACTTGGCAGTACATCTACGTATTAGTCATCGCTATTACCATG
GTGATGCGGTTTTGGCAGTACATCAATGGGCGTGGATAGCGGTTTGACTCACGGGGATTTCCAAGTCTCC
ACCCCATTGACGTCAATGGGAGTTTGTTTTGGCACCAAAATCAACGGGACTTTCCAAAATGTCGTAACAA
CTCCGCCCCATTGACGCAAATGGGCGGTAGGCGTGTACGGTGGGAGGTCTATATAAGCAGAGCTCGTTTA
GTGAACCGTCAGATCGCCTGGAGACGCCATCCACGCTGTTTTGACCTCCATAGAAGACACCGACTCTAGT
CCAGTGTGGTGGAATTCTGCAGATTACCACCGGTGCCACCATGGGAAGTAAAGGAGAGGAACTATTTACA
GGTACTGTGCCTATCAAAGTCGAGCTGGACGGCGACGTAAACGGCCACAAGTTCAGCGTGCGTGGCGAGG
GCGAGGGCGATGCCACCGAGGGCAAGCTGACCCTGAAGTTCATCTGCACCACCGGCAAGCTGCCGGTGCC
GTGGCCGACCCTCGTGACCACCCTGACCTACGGCGTGCAGTGCTTCAGCCGCTACCCGGACCACATGAAG
CGTCACGACTTCTTCAAGTCCGCCATGCCGGAAGGCTACGTCCAGGAGCGCACCATCGAGTTCAAGGACG
ACGGCACCTACAAGACCCGCGCGGAGGTGAAGTTCGAGGGCGACACCCTGGTGAACCGCATCGAGCTGAA
GGGCAACGACTTCAAGGAGGACGGCAACATCCTGGGTCACAAGCTGGAGTACAACCACAACAGCCACAAC
GTCCGTATCGAAGCCGACAAGCAGAAGAACGGCATCAAGGCTAACTTCAAGATCCGCCACAACGTTGAGG
ACGGCAGCCAGCAGGAAGCCGACCACAAACAGCAGAACACCCCGATCGGCGACGGCCCGGTGCGCCTGCC
GGACAACCACTATCTGAGCACCCAGACCACGCTGAGCAAAGACCCGAACGAGAAGCGCGATCACATGGTC
CTGAAGGAGTTCGTGACGGCAGCCGGTATCACTAAAGGTGAAGATGAAAGTGGATCCATGTCTGAATATA
TTCGGGTAACCGAAGATGAGAACGATGAGCCCATTGAAATACCATCGGAAGACGATGGGACGGTGCTGCT
CTCCACGGTTACAGCCCAGTTTCCAGGGGCGTGTGGGCTTCGCTACAGGAATCCAGTGTCTCAGTGTATG
AGAGGTGTCCGGCTGGTAGAAGGAATTCTGCATGCCCCAGATGCTGGCTGGGGAAATCTGGTGTATGTTG
TCAACTATCCAAAAGATAACAAAAGAAAAATGGATGAGACAGATGCTTCATCAGCAGTGAAAGTGAAAAG
AGCAGTCCAGAAAACATCCGATTTAATAGTGTTGGGTCTCCCATGGAAAACAACCGAACAGGACCTGAAA
GAGTATTTTAGTACCTTTGGAGAAGTTCTTATGGTGCAGGTCAAGAAAGATCTTAAGACTGGTCATTCAA
AGGGGTTTGGCTTTGTTCGTTTTACGGAATATGAAACACAAGTGAAAGTAATGTCACAGCGACATATGAT
AGATGGACGATGGTGTGACTGCAAACTTCCTAATTCTAAGCAAAGCCAAGATGAGCCTTTGAGAAGCAGA
AAAGTGTTTGTGGGGCGCTGTACAGAGGACATGACTGAGGATGAGCTGCGGGAGTTCTTCTCTCAGTACG
GGGATGTGATGGATGTCTTCATCCCCAAGCCATTCAGGGCCTTTGCCTTTGTTACATTTGCAGATGATCA
GATTGCGCAGTCTCTTTGTGGAGAGGACTTGATCATTAAAGGAATCAGCGTTCATATATCCAATGCCGAA
CCTTAGACTAGACCCAGCTTTCCAATGCCGAACCTTAGACTAGACCCAGCTTTCTTGTACAAAGTGGTTG
ATCCTCTATCCAGCACAGTGGCGGCCGCTCGACAATCAACCTCTGGATTACAAAATTTGTGAAAGATTGA
CTGGTATTCTTAACTATGTTGCTCCTTTTACGCTATGTGGATACGCTGCTTTAATGCCTTTGTATCATGC
TATTGCTTCCCGTATGGCTTTCATTTTCTCCTCCTTGTATAAATCCTGGTTGCTGTCTCTTTATGAGGAG
TTGTGGCCCGTTGTCAGGCAACGTGGCGTGGTGTGCACTGTGTTTGCTGACGCAACCCCCACTGGTTGGG
GCATTGCCACCACCTGTCAGCTCCTTTCCGGGACTTTCGCTTTCCCCCTCCCTATTGCCACGGCGGAACT
CATCGCCGCCTGCCTTGCCCGCTGCTGGACAGGGGCTCGGCTGTTGGGCACTGACAATTCCGTGGTGTTG
TCGGGGAAGCTGACGTCCTTTCCATGGCTGCTCGCCTGTGTTGCCACCTGGATTCTGCGCGGGACGTCCT
TCTGCTACGTCCCTTCGGCCCTCAATCCAGCGGACCTTCCTTCCCGCGGCCTGCTGCCGGCTCTGCGGCC
TCTTCCGCGTCTTCGCCTTCGCCCTCAGACGAGTCGGATCTCCCTTTGGGCCGCCTCCCCGCCTGGAATT
CTACCGGGTAGGGGAGGCGCTTTTCCCAAGGCAGTCTGGAGCATGCGCTTTAGCAGCCCCGCTGGGCACT
TGGCGCTACACAAGTGGCCTCTGGCCTCGCACACATTCCACATCCACCGGTAGGCGCCAACCGGCTCCGT
TCTTTGGTGGCCCCTTCGCGCCACCTTCTACTCCTCCCCTAGTCAGGAAGTTCCCCCCCGCCCCGCAGCT
CGCGTCGTGCAGGACGTGACAAATGGAAGTAGCACGTCTCACTAGTCTCGTGCAGATGGACAGCACCGCT
GAGCAATGGAAGCGGGTAGGCCTTTGGGGCAGCGGCCAATAGCAGCTTTGCTCCTTCGCTTTCTGGGCTC
AGAGGCTGGGAAGGGGTGGGTCCGGGGGCGGGCTCAGGGGCGGGCTCAGGGGCGGGGCGGGCGCCCGAAG
GTCCTCCGGAGGCCCGGCATTCTGCACGCTTCAAAAGCGCACGTCTGCCGCGCTGTTCTCCTCTTCCTCA
TCTCCGGGCCTTTCGACCTGCAGCCCAAGCTTACCATGACCGAGTACAAGCCCACGGTGCGCCTCGCCAC
CCGCGACGACGTCCCCAGGGCCGTACGCACCCTCGCCGCCGCGTTCGCCGACTACCCCGCCACGCGCCAC
ACCGTCGATCCGGACCGCCACATCGAGCGGGTCACCGAGCTGCAAGAACTCTTCCTCACGCGCGTCGGGC
TCGACATCGGCAAGGTGTGGGTCGCGGACGACGGCGCCGCGGTGGCGGTCTGGACCACGCCGGAGAGCGT
CGAAGCGGGGGCGGTGTTCGCCGAGATCGGCCCGCGCATGGCCGAGTTGAGCGGTTCCCGGCTGGCCGCG
CAGCAACAGATGGAAGGCCTCCTGGCGCCGCACCGGCCCAAGGAGCCCGCGTGGTTCCTGGCCACCGTCG
GCGTCTCGCCCGACCACCAGGGCAAGGGTCTGGGCAGCGCCGTCGTGCTCCCCGGAGTGGAGGCGGCCGA
GCGCGCCGGGGTGCCCGCCTTCCTGGAGACCTCCGCGCCCCGCAACCTCCCCTTCTACGAGCGGCTCGGC
TTCACCGTCACCGCCGACGTCGAGGTGCCCGAAGGACCGCGCACCTGGTGCATGACCCGCAAGCCCGGTG
CCTGACGCCCGCCCCACGACCCGCAGCGCCCGACCGAAAGGAGCGCACGACCCCATGCATCTCGAGGGCC
CGGTACCTTTAAGACCAATGACTTACAAGGCAGCTGTAGATCTTAGCCACTTTTTAAAAGAAAAGGGGGG
ACTGGAAGGGCTAGCTCACTCCCAACGAAGACAAGATCTGCTTTTTGCTTGTACTGGGTCTCTCTGGTTA
GACCAGATCTGAGCCTGGGAGCTCTCTGGCTAACTAGGGAACCCACTGCTTAAGCCTCAATAAAGCTTGC
CTTGAGTGCTTCAAGTAGTGTGTGCCCGTCTGTTGTGTGACTCTGGTAACTAGAGATCCCTCAGACCCTT
TTAGTCAGTGTGGAAAATCTCTAGCAGTAGTAGTTCATGTCATCTTATTATTCAGTATTTATAACTTGCA
AAGAAATGAATATCAGAGAGTGAGAGGAACTTGTTTATTGCAGCTTATAATGGTTACAAATAAAGCAATA
GCATCACAAATTTCACAAATAAAGCATTTTTTTCACTGCATTCTAGTTGTGGTTTGTCCAAACTCATCAA
TGTATCTTATCATGTCTGGCTCTAGCTATCCCGCCCCTAACTCCGCCCATCCCGCCCCTAACTCCGCCCA
GTTCCGCCCATTCTCCGCCCCATGGCTGACTAATTTTTTTTATTTATGCAGAGGCCGAGGCCGCCTCGGC
CTCTGAGCTATTCCAGAAGTAGTGAGGAGGCTTTTTTGGAGGCCTAGGGACGTACCCAATTCGCCCTATA
GTGAGTCGTATTACGCGCGCTCACTGGCCGTCGTTTTACAACGTCGTGACTGGGAAAACCCTGGCGTTAC
CCAACTTAATCGCCTTGCAGCACATCCCCCTTTCGCCAGCTGGCGTAATAGCGAAGAGGCCCGCACCGAT
CGCCCTTCCCAACAGTTGCGCAGCCTGAATGGCGAATGGG
[124 nt withheld, positions 5081-5204]
C
[91 nt withheld, positions 5206-5296]
A
[49 nt withheld, positions 5298-5346]
CCTTTGACGTTGGAGTCCACGTTCTTT
[37 nt withheld, positions 5374-5410]
ACCCTATCTCGGTCTATTCTTTTGATTTATAAGGGATTTTGCCGATTTCGGCCTATTGGTTAAAAAATGA
GCTGATTTAACAAAAATTTAACGCGAATTTTAACAAAATATTAACGCTTACAATTTAGGTGGCACTTTTC
GGGGAAATGTGCGCGGAACCCCTATTTGTTTATTTTTCTAAATACATTCAAATATGTATCCGCTCATGAG
ACAATAACCCTGATAAATGCTTCAATAATATTGAAAAAGGAAGAGTATGAGTATTCAACATTTCCGTGTC
GCCCTTATTCCCTTTTTTGCGGCATTTTGCCTTCCTGTTTTTGCTCACCCAGAAACGCTGGTGAAAGTAA
AAGATGCTGAAGATCAGTTGGGTGCACGAGTGGGTTACATCGAACTGGATCTCAACAGCGGTAAGATCCT
TGAGAGTTTTCGCCCCGAAGAACGTTTTCCAATGATGAGCACTTTTAAAGTTCTGCTATGTGGCGCGGTA
TTATCCCGTATTGACGCCGGGCAAGAGCAACTCGGTCGCCGCATACACTATTCTCAGAATGACTTGGTTG
AGTACTCACCAGTCACAGAAAAGCATCTTACGGATGGCATGACAGTAAGAGAATTATGCAGTGCTGCCAT
AACCATGAGTGATAACACTGCGGCCAACTTACTTCTGACAACGATCGGAGGACCGAAGGAGCTAACCGCT
TTTTTGCACAACATGGGGGATCATGTAACTCGCCTTGATCGTTGGGAACCGGAGCTGAATGAAGCCATAC
CAAACGACGAGCGTGACACCACGATGCCTGTAGCAATGGCAACAACGTTGCGCAAACTATTAACTGGCGA
ACTACTTACTCTAGCTTCCCGGCAACAATTAATAGACTGGATGGAGGCGGATAAAGTTGCAGGACCACTT
CTGCGCTCGGCCCTTCCGGCTGGCTGGTTTATTGCTGATAAATCTGGAGCCGGTGAGCGTGGGTCTCGCG
GTATCATTGCAGCACTGGGGCCAGATGGTAAGCCCTCCCGTATCGTAGTTATCTACACGACGGGGAGTCA
GGCAACTATGGATGAACGAAATAGACAGATCGCTGAGATAGGTGCCTCACTGATTAAGCATTGGTAACTG
TCAGACCAAGTTTACTCATATATACTTTAGATTGATTTAAAACTTCATTTTTAATTTAAAAGGATCTAGG
TGAAGATCCTTTTTGATAATCTCATGACCAAAATCCCTTAACGTGAGTTTTCGTTCCACTGAGCGTCAGA
CCCCGTAGAAAAGATCAAAGGATCTTCTTGAGATCCTTTTTTTCTGCGCGTAATCTGCTGCTTGCAAACA
AAAAAACCACCGCTACCAGCGGTGGTTTGTTTGCCGGATCAAGAGCTACCAACTCTTTTTCCGAAGGTAA
CTGGCTTCAGCAGAGCGCAGATACCAAATACTGTTCTTCTAGTGTAGCCGTAGTTAGGCCACCACTTCAA
GAACTCTGTAGCACCGCCTACATACCTCGCTCTGCTAATCCTGTTACCAGTGGCTGCTGCCAGTGGCGAT
AAGTCGTGTCTTACCGGGTTGGACTCAAGACGATAGTTACCGGATAAGGCGCAGCGGTCGGGCTGAACGG
GGGGTTCGTGCACACAGCCCAGCTTGGAGCGAACGACCTACACCGAACTGAGATACCTACAGCGTGAGCT
ATGAGAAAGCGCCACGCTTCCCGAAGGGAGAAAGGCGGACAGGTATCCGGTAAGCGGCAGGGTCGGAACA
GGAGAGCGCACGAGGGAGCTTCCAGGGGGAAACGCCTGGTATCTTTATAGTCCTGTCGGGTTTCGCCACC
TCTGACTTGAGCGTCGATTTTTGTGATGCTCGTCAGGGGGGCGGAGCCTATGGAAAAACGCCAGCAACGC
GGCCTTTTTACGGTTCCTGGCCTTTTGCTGGCCTTTTGCTCACATGTTCTTTCCTGCGTTATCCCCTGAT
TCTGTGGATAACCGTATTACCGCCTTTGAGTGAGCTGATACCGCTCGCCGCAGCCGAACGACCGAGCGCA
GCGAGTCAGTGAGCGAGGAAGCGGAAGAGCGCCCAATACGCAAACCGCCTCTCCCCGCGCGTTGGCCGAT
TCATTAATGCAGCTGGCACGACAGGTTTCCCGACTGGAAAGCGGGCAGTGAGCGCAACGCAATTAATGTG
AGTTAGCTCACTCATTAGGCACCCCAGGCTTTACACTTTATGCTTCCGGCTCGTATGTTGTGTGGAATTG
TGAGCGGATAACAATTTCACACAGGAAACAGCTATGACCATGATTACGCCAAGCGCGCAATTAACCCTCA
CTAAAGGGAACAAAAGCTGGAGCTGCAAGCTTAATGTAGTCTTATGCAATACTCTTGTAGTCTTGCAACA
TGGTAACGATGAGTTAGCAACATGCCTTACAAGGAGAGAAAAAGCACCGTGCATGCCGATTGGTGGAAGT
AAGGTGGTACGATCGTGCCTTATTAGGAAGGCAACAGACGGGTCTGACATGGATTGGACGAACCACTGAA
TTGCCGCATTGCAGAGATATTGTATTTAAGTGCCTAGCTCGATACATAAACGGGTCTCTCTGGTTAGACC
AGATCTGAGCCTGGGAGCTCTCTGGCTAACTAGGGAACCCACTGCTTAAGCCTCAATAAAGCTTGCCTTG
AGTGCTTCAAGTAGTGTGTGCCCGTCTGTTGTGTGACTCTGGTAACTAGAGATCCCTCAGACCCTTTTAG
TCAGTGTGGAAAATCTCTAGCAGTGGCGCCCGAACAGGGACTTGAAAGCGAAAGGGAAACCAGAGGAGCT
CTCTCGACGCAGGACTCGGCTTGCTGAAGCGCGCACGGCAAGAGGCGAGGGGCGGCGACTGGTGAGTACG
CCAAAAATTTTGACTAGCGGAGGCTAGAAGGAGAGAGATGGGTGCGAGAGCGTCAGTATTAAGCGGGGGA
GAATTAGATCGCGATGGGAAAAAATTCGGTTAAGGCCAGGGGGAAAGAAAAAATATAAATTAAAACATAT
AGTATGGGCAAGCAGGGAGCTAGAACGATTCGCAGTTAATCCTGGCCTGTTAGAAACATCAGAAGGCTGT
AGACAAATACTGGGACAGCTACAACCATCCCTTCAGACAGGATCAGAAGAACTTAGATCATTATATAATA
CAGTAGCAACCCTCTATTGTGTGCATCAAAGGATAGAGATAAAAGACACCAAGGAAGCTTTAGACAAGAT
AGAGGAAGAGCAAAACAAAAGTAAGACCACCGCACAGCAAGCGGCCGCTGATCTTCAGACCTGGAGGAGG
AGATATGAGGGACAATTGGAGAAGTGAATTATATAAATATAAAGTAGTAAAAATTGAACCATTAGGAGTA
GCACCCACCAAGGCAAAGAGAAGAGTGGTGCAGAGAGAAAAAAGAGCAGTGGGAATAGGAGCTTTGTTCC
TTGGGTTCTTGGGAGCAGCAGGAAGCACTATGGGCGCAGCGTCAATGACGCTGACGGTACAGGCCAGACA
ATTATTGTCTGGTATAGTGCAGCAGCAGAACAATTTGCTGAGGGCTATTGAGGCGCAACAGCATCTGTTG
CAACTCACAGTCTGGGGCATCAAGCAGCTCCAGGCAAGAATCCTGGCTGTGGAAAGATACCTAAAGGATC
AACAGCTCCTGGGGATTTGGGGTTGCTCTGGAAAACTCATTTGCACCACTGCTGTGCCTTGGAATGCTAG
TTGGAGTAATAAATCTCTGGAACAGATTTGGAATCACACGACCTGGATGGAGTGGGACAGAGAAATTAAC
AATTACACAAGCTTAATACACTCCTTAATTGAAGAATCGCAAAACCAGCAAGAAAAGAATGAACAAGAAT
TATTGGAATTAGATAAATGGGCAAGTTTGTGGAATTGGTTTAACATAACAAATTGGCTGTGGTATATAAA
ATTATTCATAATGATAGTAGGAGGCTTGGTAGGTTTAAGAATAGTTTTTGCTGTACTTTCTATAGTGAAT
AGAGTTAGGCAGGGATATTCACCATTATCGTTTCAGACCCACCTCCCAACCCCGAGGGGACCCGACAGGC
CCGAAGGAATAGAAGAAGAAGGTGGAGAGAGAGACAGA
Features (pLannotate 1.2.2; 30 found; start..end, strand, type, name):
     48..164     +  misc_feature   cPPT/CTS: central polypurine tract and central termination sequence of HIV-1
    187..490     +  enhancer       CMV enhancer: human cytomegalovirus immediate early enhancer
    491..694     +  promoter       CMV promoter: human cytomegalovirus (CMV) immediate early promoter
    817..1518    +  CDS            Superfolder GFP: Superfolder GFP is a basic (constitutively fluorescent) green fluorescent protein published in 2005, derived from Aequorea victoria. It is reported to be a very rapidly-maturing weak dimer.
   1528..2313    +  CDS            TARDBP (fragment): TADBP_HUMAN - Also known as TDP43. Experimental evidence at protein level: Swiss-Prot protein existence level 1. RNA-binding protein that is involved in various steps of RNA biogenesis and processing (PubMed:23519609). Preferentially binds, via its two RNA recognition motifs RRM1 and RRM2, to GU-repeats on RNA molecules predominantly localized within long introns and in the 3'UTR of mRNAs (PubMed:23519609, PubMed:24240615, PubMed:24464995). In turn, regulates the splicing of many non-coding and protein-coding RNAs including proteins involved in neuronal survival, as well as mRNAs that encode p
   2354..2378    -  protein_bind   attB2: mutant version of attB; recombination site for the Gateway® BP reaction BP Clonase™
   2414..3002    +  misc_feature   WPRE: woodchuck hepatitis virus posttranscriptional regulatory element
   3016..3515    +  promoter       PGK promoter: mouse phosphoglycerate kinase 1 promoter
   3536..4135    +  CDS            PuroR: puromycin N-acetyltransferase; pac from Streptomyces alboniger; confers resistance to puromycin
   4203..4340    +  CDS            nef (fragment): NEF_HV1LA - Experimental evidence at protein level: Swiss-Prot protein existence level 1. Extracellular Nef protein targets CD4(+) T-lymphocytes for apoptosis by interacting with CXCR4 surface receptors. From Human immunodeficiency virus type 1 group M subtype B (isolate Lai) (HIV-1).
   4326..4506    +  LTR            5' LTR (truncated): truncated 5' long terminal repeat (LTR) from HIV-1
   4578..4699    +  polyA_signal   SV40 poly(A) signal: SV40 polyadenylation signal
   4739..4874    +  rep_origin     SV40 ori: SV40 origin of replication
   4895..4913    -  promoter       T7 promoter: promoter for bacteriophage T7 RNA polymerase
   4921..5076    +  CDS            lacZα (fragment): LacZα fragment of β-galactosidase; lacZ fragment
   5081..5509    +  rep_origin     f1 ori (sequence partly withheld): f1 bacteriophage origin of replication; arrow indicates direction of (+) strand synthesis
   5562..5666    +  promoter       AmpR promoter: bla
   5667..6527    +  CDS            AmpR: β-lactamase; bla; confers resistance to ampicillin, carbenicillin, and related antibiotics
   6698..7286    +  rep_origin     ori: high-copy-number ColE1/pMB1/pBR322/pUC origin of replication
   7469..7561    +  CDS            lacI (fragment): lac repressor; lacI; The lac repressor binds to the lac operator to inhibit transcription in E. coli. This inhibition can be relieved by adding lactose or isopropyl-β-D-thiogalactopyranoside (IPTG).
   7574..7595    +  protein_bind   CAP binding site: CAP binding activates transcription in the presence of cAMP. E. coli catabolite activator protein
   7610..7640    +  promoter       lac promoter: promoter for the E. coli lac operon
   7648..7664    +  protein_bind   lac operator: The lac repressor binds to the lac operator to inhibit transcription in E. coli. This inhibition can be relieved by adding lactose or isopropyl-β-D-thiogalactopyranoside (IPTG). lac repressor encoded by lacI
   7709..7727    +  promoter       T3 promoter: promoter for bacteriophage T3 RNA polymerase
   7755..7981    +  promoter       RSV promoter: Rous sarcoma virus enhancer/promoter
   7982..8162    +  LTR            5' LTR (truncated): truncated 5' long terminal repeat (LTR) from HIV-1
   8209..8334    +  misc_feature   HIV-1 Ψ: packaging signal of human immunodeficiency virus type 1
   8318..8681    +  CDS            HIV-1 gag (fragment): gag protein from human immunodeficiency virus 1; gag
   8827..9060    +  misc_feature   RRE: The Rev response element (RRE) of HIV-1 allows for Rev-dependent mRNA export from the nucleus to the cytoplasm.
   9437..29      +  CDS            Rev (fragment) (across the origin): human immunodeficiency virus 1 (HIV-1) Rev protein; rev; enhances nuclear export of unspliced and incompletely spliced viral mRNAs
