[The description below was written by a language model from this plasmid's Addgene catalogue record and pLannotate feature annotations shown in this document.]
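Description:
pHBS1084 GFP-TDP43 deltaCTD is a lentiviral transfer plasmid built on the pLenti-CMV-Puro backbone for expressing a fluorescently tagged, truncated form of human TDP-43 (TARDBP) in mammalian cells. In bacteria it is maintained through a high-copy ColE1/pUC-type origin and selected with ampicillin via the β-lactamase gene. An f1 origin and remnants of a lac/T3/T7 cloning region are also present in the backbone. The viral portion has a third-generation layout: an RSV promoter drives a truncated HIV-1 5' LTR, followed by the Ψ packaging signal with a partial gag sequence, the Rev response element for Rev-dependent nuclear export of the genomic RNA, and the cPPT/CTS element that aids nuclear import and transduction. A second truncated LTR annotation sits downstream of the cargo in the 3' LTR position, followed by an SV40 polyadenylation signal and SV40 origin.

The payload is driven by the CMV immediate-early enhancer and promoter and consists of superfolder GFP placed upstream of a TARDBP fragment, consistent with an N-terminal GFP fusion. The catalogue entry states that the C-terminal domain of full-length TDP-43 has been deleted, and the annotated coding fragment is correspondingly partial. An attB2 Gateway scar follows the insert, although the insert was introduced by Gibson assembly. A WPRE downstream enhances transcript expression. A separate mouse PGK promoter drives puromycin N-acetyltransferase, allowing selection of stably transduced cells. The construct was made to test how TDP-43 sequence affects nuclear body formation and splicing activity, with the GFP tag allowing the protein's localisation to be visualised.
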