Addgene plasmid #118798: pHBS1084 GFP-TDP43 deltaCTD
Purpose: To test the effect of sequence on nuclear body formation and splicing of full-length TDP43
Depositing lab: Rajat Rohatgi. Depositing organization: Stanford University. Publication: Phase separation-deficient TDP43 remains functional in splicing. Schmidt HB, Barreau A, Rohatgi R. Nat Commun. 2019 Oct 25;10(1):4890. doi: 10.1038/s41467-019-12740-2. PubMed 31653829.
Backbone
  Vector backbone: pLenti-CMV-Puro
  Vector type: Lentiviral
  Selectable markers: Puromycin
Growth in bacteria
  Bacterial resistance: Ampicillin, 100 μg/mL
  Growth temperature: 37°C
  Growth strain: NEB Stable
  Copy number: High Copy
Gene/Insert
  Gene/Insert name: TARDBP mutant
  Species: H. sapiens (human)
  Mutation: Deletion of CTD in full-length TDP43
  Entrez Gene: TARDBP (a.k.a. ALS10, TDP-43)
  Cloning method: Gibson Cloning
Terms and licenses: Academic/Nonprofit Terms; Industry Terms: Not Available to Industry
How to cite: pHBS1084 GFP-TDP43 deltaCTD was a gift from Rajat Rohatgi (Addgene plasmid # 118798 ; http://n2t.net/addgene:118798 ; RRID:Addgene_118798)
